Addgene plasmid #204348: pHES7-NLuc-2A-tdTomato
Purpose: Donor vector to tag endogenous pig HES7 locus
Depositing lab: Li-Fang Chu. Depositing organization: University of Calgary. Publication: Efficient derivation of transgene-free porcine induced pluripotent stem cells enables in vitro modeling of species-specific developmental timing. Conrad JV, Meyer S, Ramesh PS, Neira JA, Rusteika M, Mamott D, Duffin B, Bautista M, Zhang J, Hiles E, Higgins EM, Steill J, Freeman J, Ni Z, Liu S, Ungrin M, Rancourt D, Clegg DO, Stewart R, Thomson JA, Chu LF. Stem Cell Reports. 2023 Dec 12;18(12):2328-2343. doi: 10.1016/j.stemcr.2023.10.009. Epub 2023 Nov 9. PubMed 37949072.
Backbone
  Vector backbone: pUC57
  Total vector size (bp): 7250
  Vector type: Mammalian Expression
  Selectable markers: Neomycin (select with G418)
Growth in bacteria
  Bacterial resistance: Ampicillin, 100 μg/mL
  Growth temperature: 37°C
  Growth strain: DH5alpha
  Copy number: High Copy
Gene/Insert
  Gene/Insert name: NLuc-2A-tdTomato
  Species: Sus domesticus (pig)
  Insert size (bp): 3727
  Tag / fusion protein: NanoLuc and tdTomato (C terminal on insert)
Terms and licenses: Academic/Nonprofit Terms; Industry Terms: Not Available to Industry
How to cite: pHES7-NLuc-2A-tdTomato was a gift from Li-Fang Chu (Addgene plasmid # 204348 ; http://n2t.net/addgene:204348 ; RRID:Addgene_204348)
