[The description below was written by a language model from this plasmid's Addgene catalogue record and pLannotate feature annotations shown in this document.]
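Description:
pHES7-NLuc-2A-tdTomato is a homology-directed repair donor plasmid built on the high-copy pUC57 backbone, designed to knock a dual reporter into the endogenous HES7 locus of pig cells. It is propagated in E. coli through the ColE1/pUC-type origin and selected with ampicillin via the bla gene and its native promoter. Although catalogued as a mammalian expression vector, the reporter has no annotated promoter of its own. Its expression is meant to come from the HES7 locus after targeted integration.

The feature table shows two HES7 coding fragments at the upstream end, annotated by similarity to the human protein but recorded as pig sequence. These presumably represent terminal exons within the 5′ homology arm. They run almost directly into a codon-optimised NanoLuc luciferase, followed by a short gap consistent with the 2A peptide named in the title, and then tdTomato. The intended result is a HES7-NanoLuc fusion plus a separately released red fluorescent protein, both driven by native HES7 regulation. An SV40 large T antigen fragment and SV40 polyadenylation signal follow tdTomato. Downstream, two minimal FRT sites flank a PGK/EM7 dual-promoter NeoR/KanR cassette, which allows G418 selection of targeted mammalian cells and later FLP-mediated excision of the marker. The unannotated region after the second FRT site probably serves as the 3′ homology arm, though the record does not define either arm explicitly, and a tRNA-like hit is annotated there.

HES7 is a transcriptional repressor linked to the somite segmentation clock. The construct therefore suits luminescent and fluorescent monitoring of HES7 expression dynamics, in keeping with the associated work on porcine induced pluripotent stem cells and species-specific developmental timing. The nuclease or guide used for targeting is not stated.
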