Features (pLannotate 1.2.2; 15 found; start..end, strand, type, name):
     10..75      +  CDS            HES7 (fragment): HES7_HUMAN - Also known as BHLHB37. Experimental evidence at protein level: Swiss-Prot protein existence level 1. Transcriptional repressor. Represses transcription from both N box- and E box-containing promoters. May with HES1, cooperatively regulate somite formation in the presomitic mesoderm (PSM). May function as a segmentation clock, which is essential for coordinated somite segmentation (By similarity). From Homo sapiens (Human).
    380..832     +  CDS            HES7 (fragment): HES7_HUMAN - Also known as BHLHB37. Experimental evidence at protein level: Swiss-Prot protein existence level 1. Transcriptional repressor. Represses transcription from both N box- and E box-containing promoters. May with HES1, cooperatively regulate somite formation in the presomitic mesoderm (PSM). May function as a segmentation clock, which is essential for coordinated somite segmentation (By similarity). From Homo sapiens (Human).
    839..1351    +  CDS            Nluc: NanoLuc® luciferase human codon-optimized
   1442..2872    +  CDS            tdTomato: tandem dimeric (pseudo-monomeric) derivative of DsRed (Shaner et al., 2004) mammalian codon-optimized
   2888..2971    +  CDS            large T antigen (fragment): large T antigen from SV40 (simian virus 40)
   2994..3115    +  polyA_signal   SV40 poly(A) signal: SV40 polyadenylation signal
   3128..3161    -  protein_bind   FRT (minimal): supports FLP-mediated excision but not integration (Turan and Bode, 2011) FLP recombinase from the Saccharomyces cerevisiae 2μ plasmid
   3180..3679    +  promoter       PGK promoter: mouse phosphoglycerate kinase 1 promoter
   3696..3743    +  promoter       EM7 promoter: synthetic bacterial promoter&nbsp
   3762..4565    +  CDS            NeoR/KanR: aminoglycoside phosphotransferase from Tn5; aph(3')-II (or nptII); confers resistance to neomycin, kanamycin, and G418 (Geneticin®)
   4704..4737    -  protein_bind   FRT (minimal): supports FLP-mediated excision but not integration (Turan and Bode, 2011) FLP recombinase from the Saccharomyces cerevisiae 2μ plasmid
   5314..5400    -  ncRNA          tRNA: Accession: RF00005 - tRNA
   5495..6083    -  rep_origin     ori: high-copy-number ColE1/pMB1/pBR322/pUC origin of replication
   6254..7114    -  CDS            AmpR: β-lactamase; bla; confers resistance to ampicillin, carbenicillin, and related antibiotics
   7115..7219    -  promoter       AmpR promoter: bla
>Addgene plasmid #204348 | pHES7-NLuc-2A-tdTomato | addgene full sequence | sequence record 419012 | Addgene NGS Result
CCAATGATGATACTGGAGTTCGCCGTGGGCTACTTGAGGGAGCGAAGCCGGGTGGAGCCCCCCGGTACAG
CGCGGGGGTGGGGCAGCAGAGGGAGGGAGGGAGGGGGGATTCACCCGGGCCCGGGCCGGGGTAGGAGGGC
CGGTGGACGGTGGGCTCGGGGAGTGGCAGGCTCTACTACGAGGCGAGGTTAATAATAACACCCGCGCGTG
TCTGTCTCTGTGTCTCCCTCATTTTCTCCCTCTGTCGGTCCATCTGGCTTCCTGTCTCTGTGCGCCTGTC
CGGCCTCGGTATCTCTGCGCCCCGCCCCTTCCCTCACCCCTGCTGGGACCCCTGCCCTGCCCGCCCSCCC
TCCCGCCGGTCGCAACCGCTGCCGCGGCTCCAGGGGTTCCCCGGTCCCCCGCCCAGGACGCCGAGGCGCT
CGCCAGCTGCTACTTGTCCGGCTTCCGCGAGTGCCTGCTTCGCCTGGCGGCCTTCGCGCACGACGCCAGC
CCGGCCGCCCGCGCCCAGCTCTTCTCCGCGCTGCACGGATACCTGCGCCCCAAGCCGCCCCGGCCCGAAC
CGGTAGATCCAAGGCCCCAGGCGCCGCGCCCACCGCTGGACCCCGCCGCCCCAGCGCCTGGCCCGGCGCT
GCACCAGCGCCCGCCAGTGCACAAGGGCCCCCCTAGCCCGCGCTGCGCATGGTCCCCGGCCCCCTGCTCC
CCCCGCGCCGGGGATTCCGGCGCGCCGGCCCCCCTCACCGGACTGCTGCCGCCGCCGCCGCCGCCTCACA
GACAAGAGGGGGCGCCCAAGGCCCCGCCGCCCCCGCCGCCCGCTTTCTGGAGACCTTGGCCCGGATCCAT
GGTCTTCACACTCGAAGATTTCGTTGGGGACTGGCGACAGACAGCCGGCTACAACCTGGACCAAGTCCTT
GAACAGGGAGGTGTGTCCAGTTTGTTTCAGAATCTCGGGGTGTCCGTAACTCCGATCCAAAGGATTGTCC
TGAGCGGTGAAAATGGGCTGAAGATCGACATCCATGTCATCATCCCGTATGAAGGTCTGAGCGGCGACCA
AATGGGCCAGATCGAAAAAATTTTTAAGGTGGTGTACCCTGTGGATGATCATCACTTTAAGGTGATCCTG
CACTATGGCACACTGGTAATCGACGGGGTTACGCCGAACATGATCGACTATTTCGGACGGCCGTATGAAG
GCATCGCCGTGTTCGACGGCAAAAAGATCACTGTAACAGGGACCCTGTGGAACGGCAACAAAATTATCGA
CGAGCGCCTGATCAACCCCGACGGCTCCCTGCTGTTCCGAGTAACCATCAACGGAGTGACCGGCTGGCGG
CTGTGCGAACGCATTCTGGCGGGAAGCGGAGCTACTAACTTCAGCCTGCTGAAGCAGGCTGGAGACGTGG
AGGAGAACCCTGGACCTACCCGGGGGGTACCGGTCGCCACCATGGTGAGCAAGGGCGAGGAGGTCATCAA
AGAGTTCATGCGCTTCAAGGTGCGCATGGAGGGCTCCATGAACGGCCACGAGTTCGAGATCGAGGGCGAG
GGCGAGGGCCGCCCCTACGAGGGCACCCAGACCGCCAAGCTGAAGGTGACCAAGGGCGGCCCCCTGCCCT
TCGCCTGGGACATCCTGTCCCCCCAGTTCATGTACGGCTCCAAGGCGTACGTGAAGCACCCCGCCGACAT
CCCCGATTACAAGAAGCTGTCCTTCCCCGAGGGCTTCAAGTGGGAGCGCGTGATGAACTTCGAGGACGGC
GGTCTGGTGACCGTGACCCAGGACTCCTCCCTGCAGGACGGCACGCTGATCTACAAGGTGAAGATGCGCG
GCACCAACTTCCCCCCCGACGGCCCCGTAATGCAGAAGAAGACCATGGGCTGGGAGGCCTCCACCGAGCG
CCTGTACCCCCGCGACGGCGTGCTGAAGGGCGAGATCCACCAGGCCCTGAAGCTGAAGGACGGCGGCCAC
TACCTGGTGGAGTTCAAGACCATCTACATGGCCAAGAAGCCCGTGCAACTGCCCGGCTACTACTACGTGG
ACACCAAGCTGGACATCACCTCCCACAACGAGGACTACACCATCGTGGAACAGTACGAGCGCTCCGAGGG
CCGCCACCACCTGTTCCTGGGGCATGGCACCGGCAGCACCGGCAGCGGCAGCTCCGGCACCGCCTCCTCC
GAGGACAACAACATGGCCGTCATCAAAGAGTTCATGCGCTTCAAGGTGCGCATGGAGGGCTCCATGAACG
GCCACGAGTTCGAGATCGAGGGCGAGGGCGAGGGCCGCCCCTACGAGGGCACCCAGACCGCCAAGCTGAA
GGTGACCAAGGGCGGCCCCCTGCCCTTCGCCTGGGACATCCTGTCCCCCCAGTTCATGTACGGCTCCAAG
GCGTACGTGAAGCACCCCGCCGACATCCCCGATTACAAGAAGCTGTCCTTCCCCGAGGGCTTCAAGTGGG
AGCGCGTGATGAACTTCGAGGACGGCGGTCTGGTGACCGTGACCCAGGACTCCTCCCTGCAGGACGGCAC
GCTGATCTACAAGGTGAAGATGCGCGGCACCAACTTCCCCCCCGACGGCCCCGTAATGCAGAAGAAGACC
ATGGGCTGGGAGGCCTCCACCGAGCGCCTGTACCCCCGCGACGGCGTGCTGAAGGGCGAGATCCACCAGG
CCCTGAAGCTGAAGGACGGCGGCCACTACCTGGTGGAGTTCAAGACCATCTACATGGCCAAGAAGCCCGT
GCAACTGCCCGGCTACTACTACGTGGACACCAAGCTGGACATCACCTCCCACAACGAGGACTACACCATC
GTGGAACAGTACGAGCGCTCCGAGGGCCGCCACCACCTGTTCCTGTACGGCATGGACGAGCTGTACAAGT
AGGCGGCCGCGACTCTAGATCATAATCAGCCATACCACATTTGTAGAGGTTTTACTTGCTTTAAAAAACC
TCCCACACCTCCCCCTGAACCTGAAACATAAAATGAATGCAATTGTTGTTGTTAACTTGTTTATTGCAGC
TTATAATGGTTACAAATAAAGCAATAGCATCACAAATTTCACAAATAAAGCATTTTTTTCACTGCATTCT
AGTTGTGGTTTGTCCAAACTCATCAATGTATCTTAAGGCGAGATCTTGAAGTTCCTATACTTTCTAGAGA
ATAGGAACTTCACGAAGTTATATTCTACCGGGTAGGGGAGGCGCTTTTCCCAAGGCAGTCTGGAGCATGC
GCTTTAGCAGCCCCGCTGGGCACTTGGCGCTACACAAGTGGCCTCTGGCCTCGCACACATTCCACATCCA
CCGGTAGGCGCCAACCGGCTCCGTTCTTTGGTGGCCCCGTCGCGCCACCTTCTACTCCTCCCCTAGTCAG
GAAGTTCCCCCCCGCCCCGCAGCTCGCGTCGTGCAGGACGTGACAAATGGAAGTAGCACGTCTCACTAGT
CTCGTGCAGATGGACAGCACCGCTGAGCAATGGAAGCGGGTAGGCCTTTGGGGCAGCGGCCAATAGCAGC
TTTGCTCCTTCGCTTTCTGGGCTCAGAGGCTGGGAAGGGGTGGGTCCGGGGGCGGGCTCAGGGGCGGGCT
CAGGGGCGGGGCGGGCGCCCGAAGGTCCTCCGGAGGCCCGGCATTCTGCACGCTTCAAAAGCGCACGTCT
GCCGCGCTGTTCTCCTCTTCCTCATCTCCGGGCCTTTCGACCTGCAGCAGCACGTGTTGACAATTAATCA
TCGGCATAGTATATCGGCATAGTATAATACGACAAGGTGAGGAACTAAACCATGGGATCGGCCATTGAAC
AAGATGGATTGCACGCAGGTTCTCCGGCCGCTTGGGTGGAGAGGCTATTCGGCTATGACTGGGCACAACA
GACGATCGGCTGCTCTGATGCCGCCGTGTTCCGGCTGTCAGCGCAGGGGCGCCCGGTTCTTTTTGTCAAG
ACCGACCTGTCCGGTGCCCTGAATGAACTGCAGGACGAGGCAGCGCGGCTATCGTGGCTGGCCACGACGG
GCGTTCCTTGCGCAGCTGTGCTCGACGTTGTCACTGAAGCGGGAAGGGACTGGCTGCTATTGGGCGAAGT
GCCGGGGCAGGATCTCCTGTCATCTCACCTTGCTCCTGCCGAGAAAGTATCCATCATGGCTGATGCAATG
CGGCGGCTGCATACGCTTGATCCGGCTACCTGCCCATTCGACCACCAAGCGAAACATCGCATCGAGCGAG
CACGTACTCGGATGGAAGCCGGTCTTGTCGATCAGGATGATCTGGACGAAGAGCATCAGGGGCTCGCGCC
AGCCGAACTGTTCGCCAGGCTCAAGGCGCGCATGCCCGACGGCGAGGATCTCGTCGTGACCCATGGCGAT
GCCTGCTTGCCGAATATCATGGTGGAAAATGGCCGCTTTTCTGGATTCATCGACTGTGGCCGGCTGGGTG
TGGCGGACCGCTATCAGGACATAGCGTTGGCTACCCGTGATATTGCTGAAGAGCTTGGCGGCGAATGGGC
TGACCGCTTCCTCGTGCTTTACGGTATCGCCGCCCCCGATTCGCAGCGCATCGCCTTCTATCGCCTTCTT
GACGAGTTCTTCTGAGCGGGACTCTGGGGTTCGAATAAAGACCGACCAAGCGACGTCTGAGAGCTCCCTG
GCGAATTCGGTACCAATAAAAGAGCTTTATTTTCATGATCTGTGTGTTGGTTTTTGTGTGCGGCGCGATA
ACTTCGTATAGCTGAAGTTCCTATACTTTCTAGAGAATAGGAACTTCGCTAGCGCTTTGAGGGGTGGGGT
GGGGGCGGGGGCTGGGGGGTGGGGTAGAGACTCCAGCCCGAGGGCAGCAGAGGGACCCGGGCGTCGGGGC
GAGGAGGTGTTGGGGAGGGCGGCGGGGCGCGCGGGCGTAGCGCGCGGGTGAGATGTGGTCTATATTAGAG
TATCTATATAAATATATATTTCCCTGGTTCCTGTCCCTTCTCCCTGCCCTCCTTGCGTCTAGGATTGTAC
CCTCTGCCCCCGGCCCAGCCCCAGTCCCCTCCCGAGTCCCTAGTGCATGGAATAAAGTGGTTATTCAATC
CCCGTGTGTCCCCTAGCCAGGGGCCTGCCTTTATCTCGGCGTCCACGCCCACTTTCCTTCCGCTTCTGTC
TCCCAACCCCCAGTCCTGCTCTCCTTGGCCCAAGCCGCGGGGCACACAGGTAAGTAAAGAGCAGAGCGGA
GGCTGAGGTTGGACTGAAGCCGGATGGCAAACACTTGAGATAGGGTAGGGAGAGAAGGGATAGGAGCCTC
TAAGAAAAAGCCAGATATAGAAAGGAGGGAAAAAAAAAAAAAAATGAATAAATGAAAATAAAACCGACTC
TGGTGGGATTCGAACCCACAACCTTTGAATCGCTCTTTCGTCACTAGAAGTCCAATGCGCTATCCATTGC
GCCACAGAGCCACCTGGCGGGCGGCGGCATCCGATCGGAAAGAACATGTGAGCAAAAGGCCAGCAAAAGG
CCAGGAACCGTAAAAAGGCCGCGTTGCTGGCGTTTTTCCATAGGCTCCACCCCCCTGACGAGCATCACAA
AAATCGACGCTCAAGTCAGAGGTGGCGAAACCCGACAGGACTATAAAGATACCAGGCGTTTCCCCCTGGA
AGCTCCCTCGTGCGCTCTCCTGTTCCGACCCTGCCGCTTACCGGATACCTGTCCGCCTTTCTCCCTTCGG
GAAGCGTGGCGCTTTCTCATAGCTCACGCTGTAGGTATCTCAGTTCGGTGTAGGTCGTTCGCTCCAAGCT
GGGCTGTGTGCACGAACCCCCCGTTCAGCCCGACCGCTGCGCCTTATCCGGTAACTATCGTCTTGAGTCC
AACCCGGTAAGACACGACTTATCGCCACTGGCAGCAGCCACTGGTAACAGGATTAGCAGAGCGAGGTATG
TAGGCGGTGCTACAGAGTTCTTGAAGTGGTGGCCTAACTACGGCTACACTAGAAGAACAGTATTTGGTAT
CTGCGCTCTGCTGAAGCCAGTTACCTTCGGAAAAAGAGTTGGTAGCTCTTGATCCGGCAAACAAACCACC
GCTGGTAGCGGTGGTTTTTTTGTTTGCAAGCAGCAGATTACGCGCAGAAAAAAAGGATCTCAAGAAGATC
CTTTGATCTTTTCTACGGGGTCTGACGCTCAGTGGAACGAAAACTCACGTTAAGGGATTTTGGTCATGAG
ATTATCAAAAAGGATCTTCACCTAGATCCTTTTAAATTAAAAATGAAGTTTTAAATCAATCTAAAGTATA
TATGAGTAAACTTGGTCTGACAGTTACCAATGCTTAATCAGTGAGGCACCTATCTCAGCGATCTGTCTAT
TTCGTTCATCCATAGTTGCCTGACTCCCCGTCGTGTAGATAACTACGATACGGGAGGGCTTACCATCTGG
CCCCAGTGCTGCAATGATACCGCGAGACCCACGCTCACCGGCTCCAGATTTATCAGCAATAAACCAGCCA
GCCGGAAGGGCCGAGCGCAGAAGTGGTCCTGCAACTTTATCCGCCTCCATCCAGTCTATTAATTGTTGCC
GGGAAGCTAGAGTAAGTAGTTCGCCAGTTAATAGTTTGCGCAACGTTGTTGCCATTGCTACAGGCATCGT
GGTGTCACGCTCGTCGTTTGGTATGGCTTCATTCAGCTCCGGTTCCCAACGATCAAGGCGAGTTACATGA
TCCCCCATGTTGTGCAAAAAAGCGGTTAGCTCCTTCGGTCCTCCGATCGTTGTCAGAAGTAAGTTGGCCG
CAGTGTTATCACTCATGGTTATGGCAGCACTGCATAATTCTCTTACTGTCATGCCATCCGTAAGATGCTT
TTCTGTGACTGGTGAGTACTCAACCAAGTCATTCTGAGAATAGTGTATGCGGCGACCGAGTTGCTCTTGC
CCGGCGTCAATACGGGATAATACCGCGCCACATAGCAGAACTTTAAAAGTGCTCATCATTGGAAAACGTT
CTTCGGGGCGAAAACTCTCAAGGATCTTACCGCTGTTGAGATCCAGTTCGATGTAACCCACTCGTGCACC
CAACTGATCTTCAGCATCTTTTACTTTCACCAGCGTTTCTGGGTGAGCAAAAACAGGAAGGCAAAATGCC
GCAAAAAAGGGAATAAGGGCGACACGGAAATGTTGAATACTCATACTCTTCCTTTTTCAATATTATTGAA
GCATTTATCAGGGTTATTGTCTCATGAGCGGATACATATTTGAATGTATTTAGAAAAATAAACAAATAGG
GGTTCCGCGCACATTTCCCCGAAAAGTGCCACCTGACGTC
